Addgene plasmid #59707: pSALECT-Efnb2
Purpose: pSALECT with Efnb2 insert
Depositing lab: Christopher Anderson. Depositing organization: University of California, Berkeley. Publication: A method for multiplex gene synthesis employing error correction based on expression. Hsiau TH, Sukovich D, Elms P, Prince RN, Strittmatter T, Ruan P, Curry B, Anderson P, Sampson J, Anderson JC. PLoS One. 2015 Mar 19;10(3):e0119927. doi: 10.1371/journal.pone.0119927. eCollection 2015. PubMed 25790188.
Backbone
  Vector backbone: pSALECT
  Vector type: Bacterial Expression
Growth in bacteria
  Bacterial resistance: Chloramphenicol, 25 μg/mL
  Growth temperature: 37°C
  Growth strain: DH5alpha
  Copy number: High Copy
Gene/Insert
  Gene/Insert name: Efnb2
  Species: M. musculus (mouse)
  Entrez Gene: Efnb2 (a.k.a. ELF-2, Epl5, Eplg5, Htk-L, LERK-5, Lerk5, NLERK-1)
Resource information
  A portion of this plasmid was derived from a plasmid made by: Matthew P DeLisa
Terms and licenses: Academic/Nonprofit Terms; Industry Terms: Not Available to Industry
How to cite: pSALECT-Efnb2 was a gift from Christopher Anderson (Addgene plasmid # 59707 ; http://n2t.net/addgene:59707 ; RRID:Addgene_59707)
