[The description below was written by a language model from this plasmid's Addgene catalogue record and pLannotate feature annotations shown in this document.]
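Description:
pSALECT-Efnb2 is a small (about 3.7 kb) bacterial expression plasmid built on the pSALECT backbone and carrying a fragment of the mouse ephrin-B2 gene (Efnb2). It replicates in E. coli from a high-copy ColE1/pUC-type origin and is maintained with chloramphenicol, through a chloramphenicol acetyltransferase gene driven by its own cat promoter on the opposite strand from the payload.

The payload is a three-part arrangement of coding segments on the same strand. A fragment of E. coli torA, corresponding to the region that supplies the TorA twin-arginine translocation (Tat) signal peptide, is followed by the Efnb2 fragment, and then by a β-lactamase coding sequence lacking its native signal sequence. A lac promoter with its CAP binding site lies just upstream across the circular junction, next to a short residual piece of lacI, and presumably drives the cassette. The close spacing suggests a single tripartite fusion. In that design, β-lactamase can confer ampicillin resistance only if it reaches the periplasm, which requires the insert to be read through in frame without stop codons. Because the Tat pathway exports folded proteins, the insert would also need to be compatible with folding and export. Ampicillin resistance therefore acts as a reporter of insert integrity, not as the maintenance marker.

The associated publication title describes multiplex gene synthesis with expression-based error correction, which fits use of this plasmid to select for correct, open-reading-frame-intact synthetic genes, with Efnb2 as one such insert. The annotation covers only part of Efnb2, and the record does not state which protein region was chosen or why.
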