Features (pLannotate 1.2.2; 9 found; start..end, strand, type, name):
     11..127     +  CDS            torA (fragment): TORA_ECOLI - Experimental evidence at protein level: Swiss-Prot protein existence level 1. Reduces trimethylamine-N-oxide (TMAO) into trimethylamine; an anaerobic reaction coupled to energy-yielding reactions. From Escherichia coli (strain K12).
    143..688     +  CDS            Efnb2 (fragment): EFNB2_MOUSE - Also known as Elf2, Epl5, Eplg5, Htkl, Lerk5. Experimental evidence at protein level: Swiss-Prot protein existence level 1. Cell surface transmembrane ligand for Eph receptors, a family of receptor tyrosine kinases which are crucial for migration, repulsion and adhesion during neuronal, vascular and epithelial development. Binds promiscuously Eph receptors residing on adjacent cells, leading to contact-dependent bidirectional signaling into neighboring cells. The signaling pathway downstream of the receptor is referred to as forward signaling while the signaling pathway downstrea
    696..1485    +  CDS            bla(M) (fragment): β-lactamase lacking the signal sequence; bla(M); allows cytosolic expression of β-lactamase
   1790..2449    -  CDS            CmR: chloramphenicol acetyltransferase; cat; confers resistance to chloramphenicol
   2450..2552    -  promoter       cat promoter: promoter of the E. coli cat gene encoding chloramphenicol acetyltransferase
   2772..3360    +  rep_origin     ori: high-copy-number ColE1/pMB1/pBR322/pUC origin of replication
   3543..3635    +  CDS            lacI (fragment): lac repressor; lacI; The lac repressor binds to the lac operator to inhibit transcription in E. coli. This inhibition can be relieved by adding lactose or isopropyl-β-D-thiogalactopyranoside (IPTG).
   3648..3669    +  protein_bind   CAP binding site: CAP binding activates transcription in the presence of cAMP. E. coli catabolite activator protein
   3684..3714    +  promoter       lac promoter: promoter for the E. coli lac operon
>Addgene plasmid #59707 | pSALECT-Efnb2 | depositor full sequence | sequence record 93646 | pSALECT-Efnb2 sequence 3748 bps
GGATCTCGACATGAACAATAACGATCTCTTTCAGGCATCACGTCGGCGTTTTCTGGCACAACTCGGCGGC
TTAACCGTCGCCGGGATGCTGGGGCCGTCATTGCTAACGCCGCGACGTGCGACTGCGCATATGGAATTCA
TGCGGTCCATCGTTTTGGAGCCCATCTACTGGAACAGCAGTAATTCTAAGTTTTTACCGGGCCAGGGCCT
TGTGCTCTACCCGCAGATAGGGGATAAACTAGACATAATTTGCCCGAAGGTCGATTCGAAAACAGTCGGG
CAATATGAATACTACAAAGTATACATGGTAGATAAAGATCAAGCAGATCGTTGTACTATTAAGAAGGAGA
ACACACCGCTGCTCAACTGCGCCCGACCAGATCAAGACGTGAAATTCACCATCAAATTCCAAGAGTTCTC
TCCCAATTTATGGGGATTGGAGTTTCAAAAGAACAAAGATTATTATATCATTTCGACCAGCAATGGCAGC
TTAGAAGGGCTAGACAACCAGGAGGGTGGTGTTTGCCAGACGCGTGCAATGAAGATTCTCATGAAAGTGG
GCCAGGATGCCAGCTCTGCTGGGTCTGCTCGTAATCACGGTCCGACACGCAGACCGGAACTTGAGGCCGG
GACGAACGGCCGTTCCTCCACTACAAGCCCTTTCGTGAAACCTAATCCTGGTAGCTCCGGATCCCACCCA
GAAACGCTGGTGAAAGTAAAAGATGCTGAAGATCAGTTGGGTGCACGAGTGGGTTACATCGAACTGGATC
TCAACAGCGGTAAGATCCTTGAGAGTTTTCGCCCCGAAGAACGTTTTCCAATGATGAGCACTTTTAAAGT
TCTGCTATGTGGCGCGGTATTATCCCGTGTTGACGCCGGGCAAGAGCAACTCGGTCGCCGCATACACTAT
TCTCAGAATGACTTGGTTGAGTACTCACCAGTCACAGAAAAGCATCTTACGGATGGCATGACAGTAAGAG
AATTATGCAGTGCTGCCATAACCATGAGTGATAACACTGCGGCCAACTTACTTCTGACAACGATCGGAGG
ACCGAAGGAGCTAACCGCTTTTTTGCACAACATGGGGGATCATGTAACTCGCCTTGATCGTTGGGAACCG
GAGCTGAATGAAGCCATACCAAACGACGAGCGTGACACCACGATGCCTGCAGCAATGGCAACAACGTTGC
GCAAACTATTAACTGGCGAACTACTTACTCTAGCTTCCCGGCAACAATTAATAGACTGGATGGAGGCGGA
TAAAGTTGCAGGACCACTTCTGCGCTCGGCCCTTCCGGCTGGCTGGTTTATTGCTGATAAATCTGGAGCC
GGTGAGCGTGGGTCTCGCGGTATCATTGCAGCACTGGGGCCAGATGGTAAGCCCTCCCGTATCGTAGTTA
TCTACACGACGGGGAGTCAGGCAACTATGGATGAACGAAATAGACAGATCGCTGAGATAGGTGCCTCACT
GATTAAGCATTGGTAAGATTTTTCCAATGATGAGCACTTTTTGATCAGAAAAAAAGGATCATATCGTCAA
TTATTACCTCCACGGGGAGAGCCTGAGCAAACTGGCCTCAGGCATTTGAGAAGCACACGGTCACACTGCT
TCCGGTAGTCAATAAACCGGTAAACCAGCAATAGACATAAGCGGCTATTTAACGACCCTGCCCTGAACCG
ACGACCGGGTCGAATTTGCTTTCGAATTTCTGCCATTCATCCGCTTATTATCACTTATTCAGGCGTAGCA
ACCAGGCGTTTAAGGGCACCAATAACTGCCTTAAAAAAATTACGCCCCGCCCTGCCACTCATCGCAGTAC
TGTTGTAATTCATTAAGCATTCTGCCGACATGGAAGCCATCACAAACGGCATGATGAACCTGAATCGCCA
GCGGCATCAGCACCTTGTCGCCTTGCGTATAATATTTGCCCATGGTGAAAACGGGGGCGAAGAAGTTGTC
CATATTGGCCACGTTTAAATCAAAACTGGTGAAACTCACCCAGGGATTGGCTGAGACGAAAAACATATTC
TCAATAAACCCTTTAGGGAAATAGGCCAGGTTTTCACCGTAACACGCCACATCTTGCGAATATATGTGTA
GAAACTGCCGGAAATCGTCGTGGTATTCACTCCAGAGCGATGAAAACGTTTCAGTTTGCTCATGGAAAAC
GGTGTAACAAGGGTGAACACTATCCCATATCACCAGCTCACCGTCTTTCATTGCCATACGTAATTCCGGA
TGAGCATTCATCAGGCGGGCAAGAATGTGAATAAAGGCCGGATAAAACTTGTGCTTATTTTTCTTTACGG
TCTTTAAAAAGGCCGTAATATCCAGCTGAACGGTCTGGTTATAGGTACATTGAGCAACTGACTGAAATGC
CTCAAAATGTTCTTTACGATGCCATTGGGATATATCAACGGTGGTATATCCAGTGATTTTTTTCTCCATT
TTAGCTTCCTTAGCTCCTGAAAATCTCGACAACTCAAAAAATACGCCCGGTAGTGATCTTATTTCATTAT
GGTGAAAGTTGGAACCTCTTACGTGCCGATCAACGTCTCATTTTCGCCAAAAGTTGGCCCAGGGCTTCCC
GGTATCAACAGGGACACCAGGATTTATTTATTCTGCGAAGTGATCTTCCGTCACAGGTATTTATTCGGTC
GAAAAGGATCTAGGTGAAGATCCTTTTTGATAATCTCATGACCAAAATCCCTTAACGTGAGTTTTCGTTC
CACTGAGCGTCAGACCCCGTAGAAAAGATCAAAGGATCTTCTTGAGATCCTTTTTTTCTGCGCGTAATCT
GCTGCTTGCAAACAAAAAAACCACCGCTACCAGCGGTGGTTTGTTTGCCGGATCAAGAGCTACCAACTCT
TTTTCCGAAGGTAACTGGCTTCAGCAGAGCGCAGATACCAAATACTGTTCTTCTAGTGTAGCCGTAGTTA
GGCCACCACTTCAAGAACTCTGTAGCACCGCCTACATACCTCGCTCTGCTAATCCTGTTACCAGTGGCTG
CTGCCAGTGGCGATAAGTCGTGTCTTACCGGGTTGGACTCAAGACGATAGTTACCGGATAAGGCGCAGCG
GTCGGGCTGAACGGGGGGTTCGTGCACACAGCCCAGCTTGGAGCGAACGACCTACACCGAACTGAGATAC
CTACAGCGTGAGCTATGAGAAAGCGCCACGCTTCCCGAAGGGAGAAAGGCGGACAGGTATCCGGTAAGCG
GCAGGGTCGGAACAGGAGAGCGCACGAGGGAGCTTCCAGGGGGAAACGCCTGGTATCTTTATAGTCCTGT
CGGGTTTCGCCACCTCTGACTTGAGCGTCGATTTTTGTGATGCTCGTCAGGGGGGCGGAGCCTATGGAAA
AACGCCAGCAACGCGGCCTTTTTACGGTTCCTGGCCTTTTGCTGGCCTTTTGCTCACATGTTCTTTCCTG
CGTTATCCCCTGATTCTGTGGATAACCGTATTACCGCCTTTGAGTGAGCTGATACCGCTCGCCGCAGCCG
AACGACCGAGCGCAGCGAGTCAGTGAGCGAGGAAGCGGAAGAGCGCCCAATACGCAAACCGCCTCTCCCC
GCGCGTTGGCCGATTCATTAATGCAGCTGGCACGACAGGTTTCCCGACTGGAAAGCGGGCAGTGAGCGCA
ACGCAATTAATGTGAGTTAGCTCACTCATTAGGCACCCCAGGCTTTACACTTTATGCTTCCGGCTCGTAT
GTTGTGTGGAATTGTGAGCGGGATAACAATTTCACACA
