>Addgene plasmid #59707 | pSALECT-Efnb2 | addgene partial sequence | sequence record 96805 | MoCloF 5'-agcgaggaagcggaagagcg-3'
CCGATTCATTAATGCAGCTGGCACGACAGGTTTCCCGACTGGAAAGCGGGCAGTGAGCGCAACGCAATTA
ATGTGAGTTAGCTCACTCATTAGGCACCCCAGGCTTTACACTTTATGCTTCCGGCTCGTATGTTGTGTGG
AATTGTGAGCGGGATAACAATTTCACACAGGATCTCGACATGAACAATAACGATCTCTTTCAGGCATCAC
GTCGGCGTTTTCTGGCACAACTCGGCGGCTTAACCGTCGCCGGGATGCTGGGGCCGTCATTGCTAACGCC
GCGACGTGCGACTGCGCATATGGAATTCATGCGGTCCATCGTTTTGGAGCCCATCTACTGGAACAGCAGT
AATTCTAAGTTTTTACCGGGCCAGGGCCTTGTGCTCTACCCGCAGATAGGGGATAAACTAGACATAATTT
GCCCGAAGGTCGATTCGAAAACAGTCGGGCAATATGAATACTACAAAGTATACATGGTAGATAAAGATCA
AGCAGATCGTTGTACTATTAAGAAGGAGAACACACCGCTGCTCAACTGCGCCCGACCAGATCAAGACGTG
AAATTCACCATCAAATTCCAAGAGTTCTCTCCCAATTTATGGGGATTGGAGTTTCAAAAGAACAAAGATT
ATTATATCATTTCGACCAGCAATGGCAGCTTAGAAGGGCTAGACAACCAGGAGGGTGGTGTTTGCCAGAC
GCGTGCAATGAAGATTCTCATGAAAGTGGGCCAGGATGCCAGCTCTGCTGGGTCTGCTCGTAATCACGGT
CCGACACGCAGACCGGAACTTGAGGCCGGGACGAACGGCCGTTCCTCCACTACAAG
