>Addgene plasmid #59707 | pSALECT-Efnb2 | addgene partial sequence | sequence record 96806 | Amp-R 5'-ATAATACCGCGCCACATAGC-3'
CGTTCTTCGGGGCGAAAACTCTCAAGGATCTTACCGCTGTTGAGATCCAGTTCGATGTAACCCACTCGTG
CACCCAACTGATCTTCAGCATCTTTTACTTTCACCAGCGTTTCTGGGTGGGATCCGGAGCTACCAGGATT
AGGTTTCACGAAAGGGCTTGTAGTGGAGGAACGGCCGTTCGTCCCGGCCTCAAGTTCCGGTCTGCGTGTC
GGACCGTGATTACGAGCAGACCCAGCAGAGCTGGCATCCTGGCCCACTTTCATGAGAATCTTCATTGCAC
GCGTCTGGCAAACACCACCCTCCTGGTTGTCTAGCCCTTCTAAGCTGCCATTGCTGGTCGAAATGATATA
ATAATCTTTGTTCTTTTGAAACTCCAATCCCCATAAATTGGGAGAGAACTCTTGGAATTTGATGGTGAAT
TTCACGTCTTGATCTGGTCGGGCGCAGTTGAGCAGCGGTGTGTTCTCCTTCTTAATAGTACAACGATCTG
CTTGATCTTTATCTACCATGTATACTTTGTAGTATTCATATTGCCCGACTGTTTTCGAATCGACCTTCGG
GCAAATTATGTCTAGTTTATCCCCTATCTGCGGGTAGAGCACAAGGCCCTGGCCCGGTAAAAACTTAGAA
TTACTGCTGTTCCAGTAGATGGGCTCCAAAACGATGGACCGCATGAATTCCATATGCGCAGTCGCACGTC
GCGGCGTTAGCAATGACGGCCCCAGCATCCCGGCGACGGTTAAGCCGCCGAGTTGTGCCAG
